>Addgene plasmid #137106 | pL2- GL(GGGS)3ETG | addgene full sequence | sequence record 272199 | Addgene NGS Result
CGCAGCGAGTCACCCGAAGACCATTTTGGACGCCAGCAGTGGGTCTTGGAGGTGGATCCGGTGGCGGATC
CGGAGGCGGATCCGAGACAGGGCATTGCATCCAGCCCCGAGCAAAAGGAGACCCCTGACTAGTCTCCGGG
AGCTGCATGTGTCAGAGGTTTTCACCGTCATCACCGAAACGCGCGACACGAAAGGGCCTCGTGATACGCC
TATTTTTATAGGTTAATGTCATGATAATAATGGTTTCTTAGACGTCAGGTGGCCTTTTCGGGGAAATGTG
CGCGGAACCCCTATTTGTTTATTTTTCTAAATACATTCAAATATGTATCCGCTCATGAATTAATTCTTAG
AAAAACTCATCGAGCATCAAATGAAACTGCAATTTATTCATATCAGGATTATCAATACCATATTTTTGAA
AAAGCCGTTTCTGTAATGAAGGAGAAAACTCACCGAGGCAGTTCCATAGGATGGCAAGATCCTGGTATCG
GTCTGCGATTCCGACTCGTCCAACATCAATACAACCTATTAATTTCCCCTCGTCAAAAATAAGGTTATCA
AGTGAGAAATCACCATGAGTGACGACTGAATCCGGTGAGAATGGCAAAAGTTTATGCATTTCTTTCCAGA
CTTGTTCAACAGGCCAGCCATTACGCTCGTCATCAAAATCACTCGCATCAACCAAACCGTTATTCATTCG
TGATTGCGCCTGAGCCAGACGAAATACGCGGTCGCTGTTAAAAGGACAATTACAAACAGGAATCGAATGC
AACCGGCGCAGGAACACCGCCAGCGCATCAACAATATTTTCACCTGAATCAGGATATTCTTCTAATACCT
GGAATGCTGTTTTCCCTGGGATCGCCGTGGTGAGTAACCATGCATCATCAGGAGTACGGATAAAATGCTT
GATGGTCGGAAGAGGCATAAATTCCGTCAGCCAGTTTAGTCTGACCATCTCATCTGTAACATCATTGGCA
ACGCTACCTTTGCCATGTTTCAGAAACAACTCTGGCGCATCGGGCTTCCCATACAATCGATAGATTGTCG
CACCTGATTGCCCGACATTATCGCGAGCCCATTTATACCCATATAAATCAGCATCCATGTTGGAATTTAA
TCGCGGCCTAGAGCAAGACGTTTCCCGTTGAATATGGCTCATAACACCCCTTGTATTACTGTTTATGTAA
GCAGACAGTTTTATTGTGAATTCTCATGACCAAAATCCCTTAACGTGAGTTTTCGTTCCACTGAGCGTCA
GACCCCGTAGAAAAGATCAAAGGATCTTCTTGAGATCCTTTTTTTCTGCGCGTAATCTGCTGCTTGCAAA
CAAAAAAACCACCGCTACCAGCGGTGGTTTGTTTGCCGGATCAAGAGCTACCAACTCTTTTTCCGAAGGT
AACTGGCTTCAGCAGAGCGCAGATACCAAATACTGTTCTTCTAGTGTAGCCGTAGTTAGGCCACCACTTC
AAGAACTCTGTAGCACCGCCTACATACCTCGCTCTGCTAATCCTGTTACCAGTGGCTGCTGCCAGTGGCG
ATAAGTCGTGTCTTACCGGGTTGGACTCAAGACGATAGTTACCGGATAAGGCGCAGCGGTCGGGCTGAAC
GGGGGGTTCGTGCACACAGCCCAGCTTGGAGCGAACGACCTACACCGAACTGAGATACCTACAGCGTGAG
CTATGAGAAAGCGCCACGCTTCCCGAAGGGAGAAAGGCGGACAGGTATCCGGTAAGCGGCAGGGTCGGAA
CAGGAGAGCGCACGAGGGAGCTTCCAGGGGGAAACGCCTGGTATCTTTATAGTCCTGTCGGGTTTCGCCA
CCTCTGACTTGAGCGTCGATTTTTGTGATCTCGTCAGGGGGGCGGAGCCTATGGAAAAACGCCAGCAACG
CGGCCTTTTTACGGTTCCTGGCCTTTTGCTGGCCTTTTGCTCACATGTTCTTTCCTGCGTTATCCCCTGA
TTCTGTGGATAACCGTATTACCGCCAATTGGCTCGCCGCAGCCGAACGACCGAG
Features (pLannotate 1.2.2; 4 found; start..end, strand, type, name):
    152..186     -  CDS            rop (fragment): Rop protein, which maintains plasmids at low copy number; rop
    281..338     +  promoter       AmpR promoter (fragment): bla
    347..1162    -  CDS            KanR: aminoglycoside phosphotransferase; aph(3')-Ia; confers resistance to kanamycin in bacteria or G418 (Geneticin®) in eukaryotes
   1290..1877    +  rep_origin     ori: high-copy-number ColE1/pMB1/pBR322/pUC origin of replication
