[The description below was written by a language model from this plasmid's Addgene catalogue record and pLannotate feature annotations shown in this document.]
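Description:
pL2- GL(GGGS)3ETG is a small (about 2 kb) bacterial cloning plasmid built on the pL2 backbone and classed as a synthetic biology vector. It belongs to the iFLinkC (iterative functional linker cloning) system, a restriction-enzyme-based strategy for the combinatorial assembly and recombination of linker peptides with functional protein domains. The plasmid is propagated in E. coli at high copy number from a ColE1/pUC-type origin of replication and is selected with kanamycin through an aph(3')-Ia aminoglycoside phosphotransferase gene. The automated annotation also detects a short fragment of the rop coding sequence and a fragment of the AmpR (bla) promoter. These appear to be backbone remnants rather than functional units, and the high copy number is consistent with the absence of an intact rop gene.

The payload is a short synthetic sequence encoding a flexible, glycine/serine-rich linker, recorded under the alternative names "Flexible: GS-rich linker (17)" and GS17. As the name indicates, it consists of three GGGS repeats flanked by the short residues GL and ETG. The insert is too small to have been picked up by the feature annotation, so its position in the plasmid is not shown. The cloning sites flanking it are listed as unknown. No promoter, tag or reporter associated with the linker is annotated, which fits a storage or donor plasmid rather than an expression construct. Its stated purpose is linker cloning within iFLinkC, where it serves as a source of a flexible linker module for joining functional domains when building and screening fusion protein libraries.
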