Addgene plasmid #137106: pL2- GL(GGGS)3ETG
Purpose: iFLinkC Linker cloning
Depositing lab: Viktor Stein. Depositing organization: Technische Universitaet Darmstadt. Publication: iFLinkC: an iterative functional linker cloning strategy for the combinatorial assembly and recombination of linker peptides with functional domains. Grawe A, Ranglack J, Weyrich A, Stein V. Nucleic Acids Res. 2020 Jan 11. pii: 5700546. doi: 10.1093/nar/gkz1210. PubMed 31925441.
Backbone
  Vector backbone: pL2
  Vector type: Synthetic Biology
Growth in bacteria
  Bacterial resistance: Kanamycin, 50 μg/mL
  Growth temperature: 37°C
  Growth strain: DH5alpha
  Copy number: High Copy
Gene/Insert
  Gene/Insert name: GL(GGGS)3ETG (alt names: Flexible: GS-rich linker (17); GS17)
  Species: Synthetic
  Cloning method: Restriction Enzyme; 5′ cloning site Unknown (unknown if destroyed); 3′ cloning site Unknown (unknown if destroyed)
Terms and licenses: Academic/Nonprofit Terms; Industry Terms: Not Available to Industry
How to cite: pL2- GL(GGGS)3ETG was a gift from Viktor Stein (Addgene plasmid # 137106 ; http://n2t.net/addgene:137106 ; RRID:Addgene_137106)
